Addgene plasmid #83446: pLEX_307-SOD1E133insTT
Purpose: Mammalian expression of SOD1E133insTT.
Depositing lab: Mohan Babu. Depositing organization: University of Regina. Publication: A Map of Human Mitochondrial Protein Interactions Linked to Neurodegeneration Reveals New Mechanisms of Redox Homeostasis and NF-kappaB Signaling. Malty RH, Aoki H, Kumar A, Phanse S, Amin S, Zhang Q, Minic Z, Goebels F, Musso G, Wu Z, Abou-Tok H, Meyer M, Deineko V, Kassir S, Sidhu V, Jessulat M, Scott NE, Xiong X, Vlasblom J, Prasad B, Foster LJ, Alberio T, Garavaglia B, Yu H, Bader GD, Nakamura K, Parkinson J, Babu M. Cell Syst. 2017 Nov 7. pii: S2405-4712(17)30447-7. doi: 10.1016/j.cels.2017.10.010. PubMed 29128334.
Backbone
  Vector backbone: pLEX_307 (plasmid #41392)
  Backbone manufacturer: David Root
  Backbone size w/o insert (bp): 10065
  Total vector size (bp): 8767
  Modifications to backbone: Removal of gateway cloning cassette and V5 tag
  Vector type: Mammalian Expression, Lentiviral
  Selectable markers: Puromycin
Growth in bacteria
  Bacterial resistance: Ampicillin, 100 μg/mL
  Growth temperature: 30°C
  Growth strain: NEB Stable
  Growth instructions: No longer than 16 hours culture.
  Copy number: High Copy
Gene/Insert
  Gene/Insert name: SOD1
  Species: H. sapiens (human)
  Insert size (bp): 720
  Mutation: E133insTT (after GA)
  Entrez Gene: SOD1 (a.k.a. ALS, ALS1, HEL-S-44, IPOA, SOD, STAHP, hSod1, homodimer)
  Promoter: EF-1α
  Cloning method: Restriction Enzyme; 5′ cloning site NheI (not destroyed); 3′ cloning site SpeI (not destroyed)
  Sequencing primers: 5′ EF-1α_F; 3′ WPRE_R
Resource information
  A portion of this plasmid was derived from a plasmid made by: Mohan Babu lab (pSOD1E133insTT-AcGFP1, #83441)
Terms and licenses: Academic/Nonprofit Terms; Industry Terms: Not Available to Industry
Depositor comments: PCR cloning (F: TAAGCAGCTAGCAGCTCAGATCTCGAGCTCAAGC, R: TAAGCAACTAGTTCATTGGGCGATCCCAATTACACC) followed by cleanup, NheI/SpeI restriction digestion of PCR product and destination vector, gel purification and ligation.
How to cite: pLEX_307-SOD1E133insTT was a gift from Mohan Babu (Addgene plasmid # 83446 ; http://n2t.net/addgene:83446 ; RRID:Addgene_83446)
