[The description below was written by a language model from this plasmid's Addgene catalogue record and pLannotate feature annotations shown in this document.]
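Description:
pLEX_307-SOD1E133insTT is a third-generation-style, self-inactivating HIV-1 lentiviral vector for expressing a mutant form of human superoxide dismutase 1 (SOD1) in mammalian cells. It is built on the pLEX_307 backbone, from which the Gateway cloning cassette and the V5 tag were removed, so the record indicates no epitope tag on the insert. In bacteria the plasmid is maintained by a high-copy ColE1/pUC origin with ampicillin resistance (bla), and it also carries an f1 origin and residual lac and T7/T3 promoter elements from the cloning backbone.

The viral transcript is driven by an RSV promoter fused to a truncated 5' LTR, followed by the Ψ packaging signal, a gag fragment and the RRE for Rev-dependent nuclear export. Next come an SV40 early promoter/origin driving the puromycin N-acetyltransferase gene for selecting transduced cells, and a cPPT/CTS that aids nuclear import of the viral genome. The human EF-1α promoter then drives the SOD1 coding sequence, cloned between retained NheI and SpeI sites. It is followed by a WPRE to boost transcript stability and expression, the ΔU3 3' LTR, and an SV40 polyadenylation signal.

The insert was PCR-amplified from an earlier AcGFP1 fusion plasmid made by the same lab. It carries a TT insertion at codon E133, which shifts the reading frame. This probably explains why the annotation splits the SOD1 sequence into two adjacent fragments, the second matched only to a guinea pig orthologue. The stated purpose is mammalian expression of this variant, and the associated study concerns mitochondrial protein interactions linked to neurodegeneration.
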