Features (pLannotate 1.2.2; 32 found; start..end, strand, type, name):
     23..89      +  CDS            small t antigen (fragment): SV40 (simian virus 40) small t antigen
     96..1274    +  promoter       EF-1α promoter: strong constitutive promoter for human elongation factor EF-1α
   1284..1312    +  misc_feature   MCS (fragment): multiple cloning site
   1314..1712    +  CDS            SOD1 (fragment): SODC_HUMAN - Experimental evidence at protein level: Swiss-Prot protein existence level 1. Destroys radicals which are normally produced within the cells and which are toxic to biological systems. From Homo sapiens (Human).
   1715..1777    +  CDS            SOD1 (fragment): SODC_CAVPO - Experimental evidence at protein level: Swiss-Prot protein existence level 1. Destroys radicals which are normally produced within the cells and which are toxic to biological systems. From Cavia porcellus (Guinea pig).
   1802..2390    +  misc_feature   WPRE: woodchuck hepatitis virus posttranscriptional regulatory element
   2441..2460    +  misc_feature   cPPT/CTS (fragment): central polypurine tract and central termination sequence of HIV-1
   2462..2695    +  LTR            3' LTR (ΔU3): self-inactivating 3' long terminal repeat (LTR) from HIV-1
   2773..2894    +  polyA_signal   SV40 poly(A) signal: SV40 polyadenylation signal
   2934..3069    +  rep_origin     SV40 ori: SV40 origin of replication
   3090..3108    -  promoter       T7 promoter: promoter for bacteriophage T7 RNA polymerase
   3116..3271    +  CDS            lacZα (fragment): LacZα fragment of β-galactosidase; lacZ fragment
   3276..3704    +  rep_origin     f1 ori (sequence partly withheld): f1 bacteriophage origin of replication; arrow indicates direction of (+) strand synthesis
   3757..3861    +  promoter       AmpR promoter: bla
   3862..4722    +  CDS            AmpR: β-lactamase; bla; confers resistance to ampicillin, carbenicillin, and related antibiotics
   4893..5481    +  rep_origin     ori: high-copy-number ColE1/pMB1/pBR322/pUC origin of replication
   5664..5756    +  CDS            lacI (fragment): lac repressor; lacI; The lac repressor binds to the lac operator to inhibit transcription in E. coli. This inhibition can be relieved by adding lactose or isopropyl-β-D-thiogalactopyranoside (IPTG).
   5769..5790    +  protein_bind   CAP binding site: CAP binding activates transcription in the presence of cAMP. E. coli catabolite activator protein
   5805..5835    +  promoter       lac promoter: promoter for the E. coli lac operon
   5843..5859    +  protein_bind   lac operator: The lac repressor binds to the lac operator to inhibit transcription in E. coli. This inhibition can be relieved by adding lactose or isopropyl-β-D-thiogalactopyranoside (IPTG). lac repressor encoded by lacI
   5904..5922    +  promoter       T3 promoter: promoter for bacteriophage T3 RNA polymerase
   5950..6176    +  promoter       RSV promoter: Rous sarcoma virus enhancer/promoter
   6177..6357    +  LTR            5' LTR (truncated): truncated 5' long terminal repeat (LTR) from HIV-1
   6404..6529    +  misc_feature   HIV-1 Ψ: packaging signal of human immunodeficiency virus type 1
   6513..6876    +  CDS            HIV-1 gag (fragment): gag protein from human immunodeficiency virus 1; gag
   7022..7255    +  misc_feature   RRE: The Rev response element (RRE) of HIV-1 allows for Rev-dependent mRNA export from the nucleus to the cytoplasm.
   7632..7658    +  CDS            Rev (fragment): human immunodeficiency virus 1 (HIV-1) Rev protein; rev; enhances nuclear export of unspliced and incompletely spliced viral mRNAs
   7665..7688    +  promoter       SV40 promoter (fragment): SV40 early promoter
   7689..7760    +  promoter       SV40 promoter (fragment): SV40 enhancer and early promoter
   7784..7919    +  rep_origin     SV40 ori: SV40 origin of replication
   7965..8561    +  CDS            PuroR (fragment): puromycin N-acetyltransferase; pac from Streptomyces; confers resistance to puromycin
   8610..8727    +  misc_feature   cPPT/CTS: central polypurine tract and central termination sequence of HIV-1
>Addgene plasmid #83446 | pLEX_307-SOD1E133insTT | depositor full sequence | sequence record 159087 | pLEX_307-SOD1E133insTT sequence 8769 bps
CTCGAGGCCTGCAGGTGCAAAGATGGATAAAGTTTTAAACAGAGAGGAATCTTTGCAGCTAATGGACCTT
CTAGGTCTTGAAAGGAGTGGGAATTGGCTCCGGTGCCCGTCAGTGGGCAGAGCGCACATCGCCCACAGTC
CCCGAGAAGTTGGGGGGAGGGGTCGGCAATTGAACCGGTGCCTAGAGAAGGTGGCGCGGGGTAAACTGGG
AAAGTGATGTCGTGTACTGGCTCCGCCTTTTTCCCGAGGGTGGGGGAGAACCGTATATAAGTGCAGTAGT
CGCCGTGAACGTTCTTTTTCGCAACGGGTTTGCCGCCAGAACACAGGTAAGTGCCGTGTGTGGTTCCCGC
GGGCCTGGCCTCTTTACGGGTTATGGCCCTTGCGTGCCTTGAATTACTTCCACCTGGCTGCAGTACGTGA
TTCTTGATCCCGAGCTTCGGGTTGGAAGTGGGTGGGAGAGTTCGAGGCCTTGCGCTTAAGGAGCCCCTTC
GCCTCGTGCTTGAGTTGAGGCCTGGCCTGGGCGCTGGGGCCGCCGCGTGCGAATCTGGTGGCACCTTCGC
GCCTGTCTCGCTGCTTTCGATAAGTCTCTAGCCATTTAAAATTTTTGATGACCTGCTGCGACGCTTTTTT
TCTGGCAAGATAGTCTTGTAAATGCGGGCCAAGATCTGCACACTGGTATTTCGGTTTTTGGGGCCGCGGG
CGGCGACGGGGCCCGTGCGTCCCAGCGCACATGTTCGGCGAGGCGGGGCCTGCGAGCGCGGCCACCGAGA
ATCGGACGGGGGTAGTCTCAAGCTGGCCGGCCTGCTCTGGTGCCTGGCCTCGCGCCGCCGTGTATCGCCC
CGCCCTGGGCGGCAAGGCTGGCCCGGTCGGCACCAGTTGCGTGAGCGGAAAGATGGCCGCTTCCCGGCCC
TGCTGCAGGGAGCTCAAAATGGAGGACGCGGCGCTCGGGAGAGCGGGCGGGTGAGTCACCCACACAAAGG
AAAAGGGCCTTTCCGTCCTCAGCCGTCGCTTCATGTGACTCCACGGAGTACCGGGCGCCGTCCAGGCACC
TCGATTAGTTCTCGAGCTTTTGGAGTACGTCGTCTTTAGGTTGGGGGGAGGGGTTTTATGCGATGGAGTT
TCCCCACACTGAGTGGGTGGAGACTGAAGTTAGGCCAGCTTGGCACTTGATGTAATTCTCCTTGGAATTT
GCCCTTTTTGAGTTTGGATCTTGGTTCATTCTCAAGCCTCAGACAGTGGTTCAAAGTTTTTTTCTTCCAT
TTCAGGTGTCGTGAGGCTAGCAGCTCAGATCTCGAGCTCAAGCTTCGAATTCCATGGCGACGAAGGCCGT
GTGCGTGCTGAAGGGCGACGGCCCAGTGCAGGGCATCATCAATTTCGAGCAGAAGGAAAGTAATGGACCA
GTGAAGGTGTGGGGAAGCATTAAAGGACTGACTGAAGGCCTGCATGGATTCCATGTTCATGAGTTTGGAG
ATAATACAGCAGGCTGTACCAGTGCAGGTCCTCACTTTAATCCTCTATCCAGAAAACACGGTGGGCCAAA
GGATGAAGAGAGGCATGTTGGAGACTTGGGCAATGTGACTGCTGACAAAGATGGTGTGGCCGATGTGTCT
ATTGAAGATTCTGTGATCTCACTCTCAGGAGACCATTGCATCATTGGCCGCACACTGGTGGTCCATGAAA
AAGCAGATGACTTGGGCAAAGGTGGAAATGATTAGAAAGTACAAAGACAGGAAACGCTGGAAGTCGTTTG
GCTTGTGGTGTAATTGGGATCGCCCAATGAACTAGTACGCGTTAAGTCGACAATCAACCTCTGGATTACA
AAATTTGTGAAAGATTGACTGGTATTCTTAACTATGTTGCTCCTTTTACGCTATGTGGATACGCTGCTTT
AATGCCTTTGTATCATGCTATTGCTTCCCGTATGGCTTTCATTTTCTCCTCCTTGTATAAATCCTGGTTG
CTGTCTCTTTATGAGGAGTTGTGGCCCGTTGTCAGGCAACGTGGCGTGGTGTGCACTGTGTTTGCTGACG
CAACCCCCACTGGTTGGGGCATTGCCACCACCTGTCAGCTCCTTTCCGGGACTTTCGCTTTCCCCCTCCC
TATTGCCACGGCGGAACTCATCGCCGCCTGCCTTGCCCGCTGCTGGACAGGGGCTCGGCTGTTGGGCACT
GACAATTCCGTGGTGTTGTCGGGGAAATCATCGTCCTTTCCTTGGCTGCTCGCCTGTGTTGCCACCTGGA
TTCTGCGCGGGACGTCCTTCTGCTACGTCCCTTCGGCCCTCAATCCAGCGGACCTTCCTTCCCGCGGCCT
GCTGCCGGCTCTGCGGCCTCTTCCGCGTCTTCGCCTTCGCCCTCAGACGAGTCGGATCTCCCTTTGGGCC
GCCTCCCCGCGTCGACTTTAAGACCAATGACTTACAAGGCAGCTGTAGATCTTAGCCACTTTTTAAAAGA
AAAGGGGGGACTGGAAGGGCTAATTCACTCCCAACGAAGACAAGATCTGCTTTTTGCTTGTACTGGGTCT
CTCTGGTTAGACCAGATCTGAGCCTGGGAGCTCTCTGGCTAACTAGGGAACCCACTGCTTAAGCCTCAAT
AAAGCTTGCCTTGAGTGCTTCAAGTAGTGTGTGCCCGTCTGTTGTGTGACTCTGGTAACTAGAGATCCCT
CAGACCCTTTTAGTCAGTGTGGAAAATCTCTAGCAGTACGTATAGTAGTTCATGTCATCTTATTATTCAG
TATTTATAACTTGCAAAGAAATGAATATCAGAGAGTGAGAGGAACTTGTTTATTGCAGCTTATAATGGTT
ACAAATAAAGCAATAGCATCACAAATTTCACAAATAAAGCATTTTTTTCACTGCATTCTAGTTGTGGTTT
GTCCAAACTCATCAATGTATCTTATCATGTCTGGCTCTAGCTATCCCGCCCCTAACTCCGCCCATCCCGC
CCCTAACTCCGCCCAGTTCCGCCCATTCTCCGCCCCATGGCTGACTAATTTTTTTTATTTATGCAGAGGC
CGAGGCCGCCTCGGCCTCTGAGCTATTCCAGAAGTAGTGAGGAGGCTTTTTTGGAGGCCTAGGGACGTAC
CCAATTCGCCCTATAGTGAGTCGTATTACGCGCGCTCACTGGCCGTCGTTTTACAACGTCGTGACTGGGA
AAACCCTGGCGTTACCCAACTTAATCGCCTTGCAGCACATCCCCCTTTCGCCAGCTGGCGTAATAGCGAA
GAGGCCCGCACCGATCGCCCTTCCCAACAGTTGCGCAGCCTGAATGGCGAATGGG
[124 nt withheld, positions 3276-3399]
C
[91 nt withheld, positions 3401-3491]
A
[49 nt withheld, positions 3493-3541]
CCTTTGACGTTGGAGTCCACGTTCTTT
[37 nt withheld, positions 3569-3605]
ACCCTATCTCGGTCTATTCTTTTGATTTATAAGGGATTTTGCCGATTTCGGCCTATTGGTTAAAAAATGA
GCTGATTTAACAAAAATTTAACGCGAATTTTAACAAAATATTAACGCTTACAATTTAGGTGGCACTTTTC
GGGGAAATGTGCGCGGAACCCCTATTTGTTTATTTTTCTAAATACATTCAAATATGTATCCGCTCATGAG
ACAATAACCCTGATAAATGCTTCAATAATATTGAAAAAGGAAGAGTATGAGTATTCAACATTTCCGTGTC
GCCCTTATTCCCTTTTTTGCGGCATTTTGCCTTCCTGTTTTTGCTCACCCAGAAACGCTGGTGAAAGTAA
AAGATGCTGAAGATCAGTTGGGTGCACGAGTGGGTTACATCGAACTGGATCTCAACAGCGGTAAGATCCT
TGAGAGTTTTCGCCCCGAAGAACGTTTTCCAATGATGAGCACTTTTAAAGTTCTGCTATGTGGCGCGGTA
TTATCCCGTATTGACGCCGGGCAAGAGCAACTCGGTCGCCGCATACACTATTCTCAGAATGACTTGGTTG
AGTACTCACCAGTCACAGAAAAGCATCTTACGGATGGCATGACAGTAAGAGAATTATGCAGTGCTGCCAT
AACCATGAGTGATAACACTGCGGCCAACTTACTTCTGACAACGATCGGAGGACCGAAGGAGCTAACCGCT
TTTTTGCACAACATGGGGGATCATGTAACTCGCCTTGATCGTTGGGAACCGGAGCTGAATGAAGCCATAC
CAAACGACGAGCGTGACACCACGATGCCTGTAGCAATGGCAACAACGTTGCGCAAACTATTAACTGGCGA
ACTACTTACTCTAGCTTCCCGGCAACAATTAATAGACTGGATGGAGGCGGATAAAGTTGCAGGACCACTT
CTGCGCTCGGCCCTTCCGGCTGGCTGGTTTATTGCTGATAAATCTGGAGCCGGTGAGCGTGGGTCTCGCG
GTATCATTGCAGCACTGGGGCCAGATGGTAAGCCCTCCCGTATCGTAGTTATCTACACGACGGGGAGTCA
GGCAACTATGGATGAACGAAATAGACAGATCGCTGAGATAGGTGCCTCACTGATTAAGCATTGGTAACTG
TCAGACCAAGTTTACTCATATATACTTTAGATTGATTTAAAACTTCATTTTTAATTTAAAAGGATCTAGG
TGAAGATCCTTTTTGATAATCTCATGACCAAAATCCCTTAACGTGAGTTTTCGTTCCACTGAGCGTCAGA
CCCCGTAGAAAAGATCAAAGGATCTTCTTGAGATCCTTTTTTTCTGCGCGTAATCTGCTGCTTGCAAACA
AAAAAACCACCGCTACCAGCGGTGGTTTGTTTGCCGGATCAAGAGCTACCAACTCTTTTTCCGAAGGTAA
CTGGCTTCAGCAGAGCGCAGATACCAAATACTGTTCTTCTAGTGTAGCCGTAGTTAGGCCACCACTTCAA
GAACTCTGTAGCACCGCCTACATACCTCGCTCTGCTAATCCTGTTACCAGTGGCTGCTGCCAGTGGCGAT
AAGTCGTGTCTTACCGGGTTGGACTCAAGACGATAGTTACCGGATAAGGCGCAGCGGTCGGGCTGAACGG
GGGGTTCGTGCACACAGCCCAGCTTGGAGCGAACGACCTACACCGAACTGAGATACCTACAGCGTGAGCT
ATGAGAAAGCGCCACGCTTCCCGAAGGGAGAAAGGCGGACAGGTATCCGGTAAGCGGCAGGGTCGGAACA
GGAGAGCGCACGAGGGAGCTTCCAGGGGGAAACGCCTGGTATCTTTATAGTCCTGTCGGGTTTCGCCACC
TCTGACTTGAGCGTCGATTTTTGTGATGCTCGTCAGGGGGGCGGAGCCTATGGAAAAACGCCAGCAACGC
GGCCTTTTTACGGTTCCTGGCCTTTTGCTGGCCTTTTGCTCACATGTTCTTTCCTGCGTTATCCCCTGAT
TCTGTGGATAACCGTATTACCGCCTTTGAGTGAGCTGATACCGCTCGCCGCAGCCGAACGACCGAGCGCA
GCGAGTCAGTGAGCGAGGAAGCGGAAGAGCGCCCAATACGCAAACCGCCTCTCCCCGCGCGTTGGCCGAT
TCATTAATGCAGCTGGCACGACAGGTTTCCCGACTGGAAAGCGGGCAGTGAGCGCAACGCAATTAATGTG
AGTTAGCTCACTCATTAGGCACCCCAGGCTTTACACTTTATGCTTCCGGCTCGTATGTTGTGTGGAATTG
TGAGCGGATAACAATTTCACACAGGAAACAGCTATGACCATGATTACGCCAAGCGCGCAATTAACCCTCA
CTAAAGGGAACAAAAGCTGGAGCTGCAAGCTTAATGTAGTCTTATGCAATACTCTTGTAGTCTTGCAACA
TGGTAACGATGAGTTAGCAACATGCCTTACAAGGAGAGAAAAAGCACCGTGCATGCCGATTGGTGGAAGT
AAGGTGGTACGATCGTGCCTTATTAGGAAGGCAACAGACGGGTCTGACATGGATTGGACGAACCACTGAA
TTGCCGCATTGCAGAGATATTGTATTTAAGTGCCTAGCTCGATACATAAACGGGTCTCTCTGGTTAGACC
AGATCTGAGCCTGGGAGCTCTCTGGCTAACTAGGGAACCCACTGCTTAAGCCTCAATAAAGCTTGCCTTG
AGTGCTTCAAGTAGTGTGTGCCCGTCTGTTGTGTGACTCTGGTAACTAGAGATCCCTCAGACCCTTTTAG
TCAGTGTGGAAAATCTCTAGCAGTGGCGCCCGAACAGGGACTTGAAAGCGAAAGGGAAACCAGAGGAGCT
CTCTCGACGCAGGACTCGGCTTGCTGAAGCGCGCACGGCAAGAGGCGAGGGGCGGCGACTGGTGAGTACG
CCAAAAATTTTGACTAGCGGAGGCTAGAAGGAGAGAGATGGGTGCGAGAGCGTCAGTATTAAGCGGGGGA
GAATTAGATCGCGATGGGAAAAAATTCGGTTAAGGCCAGGGGGAAAGAAAAAATATAAATTAAAACATAT
AGTATGGGCAAGCAGGGAGCTAGAACGATTCGCAGTTAATCCTGGCCTGTTAGAAACATCAGAAGGCTGT
AGACAAATACTGGGACAGCTACAACCATCCCTTCAGACAGGATCAGAAGAACTTAGATCATTATATAATA
CAGTAGCAACCCTCTATTGTGTGCATCAAAGGATAGAGATAAAAGACACCAAGGAAGCTTTAGACAAGAT
AGAGGAAGAGCAAAACAAAAGTAAGACCACCGCACAGCAAGCGGCCGCTGATCTTCAGACCTGGAGGAGG
AGATATGAGGGACAATTGGAGAAGTGAATTATATAAATATAAAGTAGTAAAAATTGAACCATTAGGAGTA
GCACCCACCAAGGCAAAGAGAAGAGTGGTGCAGAGAGAAAAAAGAGCAGTGGGAATAGGAGCTTTGTTCC
TTGGGTTCTTGGGAGCAGCAGGAAGCACTATGGGCGCAGCGTCAATGACGCTGACGGTACAGGCCAGACA
ATTATTGTCTGGTATAGTGCAGCAGCAGAACAATTTGCTGAGGGCTATTGAGGCGCAACAGCATCTGTTG
CAACTCACAGTCTGGGGCATCAAGCAGCTCCAGGCAAGAATCCTGGCTGTGGAAAGATACCTAAAGGATC
AACAGCTCCTGGGGATTTGGGGTTGCTCTGGAAAACTCATTTGCACCACTGCTGTGCCTTGGAATGCTAG
TTGGAGTAATAAATCTCTGGAACAGATTTGGAATCACACGACCTGGATGGAGTGGGACAGAGAAATTAAC
AATTACACAAGCTTAATACACTCCTTAATTGAAGAATCGCAAAACCAGCAAGAAAAGAATGAACAAGAAT
TATTGGAATTAGATAAATGGGCAAGTTTGTGGAATTGGTTTAACATAACAAATTGGCTGTGGTATATAAA
ATTATTCATAATGATAGTAGGAGGCTTGGTAGGTTTAAGAATAGTTTTTGCTGTACTTTCTATAGTGAAT
AGAGTTAGGCAGGGATATTCACCATTATCGTTTCAGACCCACCTCCCAACCCCGAGGGGACCCATGCATT
GCATCTCAATTAGTCAGCAACCAGGTGTGGAAAGTCCCCAGGCTCCCCAGCAGGCAGAAGTATGCAAAGC
ATGCGTCTCAATTAGTCAGCAACCATAGTCCCGCCCCTAACTCCGCCCATCCCGCCCCTAACTCCGCCCA
GTTCCGCCCATTCTCCGCCCCATGGCTGACTAATTTTTTTTATTTATGCAGAGGCCGAGGCCGCCTCGGC
CTCTGAGCTATTCCAGAAGTAGTGAGGAGGCTTTTTTGGAGGCCTAGGCTTTTGCAAAAAGCTTTCTAGA
GGTACCACCGGAGCTTACCATGACCGAGTACAAGCCCACGGTGCGCCTCGCCACCCGCGACGACGTCCCC
AGGGCCGTACGCACCCTCGCCGCCGCGTTCGCCGACTACCCCGCCACGCGCCACACCGTCGATCCGGACC
GCCACATCGAGCGGGTCACCGAGCTGCAAGAACTCTTCCTCACGCGCGTCGGGCTCGACATCGGCAAGGT
GTGGGTCGCGGACGACGGCGCCGCCGTGGCGGTCTGGACCACGCCGGAGAGCGTCGAAGCGGGGGCGGTG
TTCGCCGAGATCGGCCCGCGCATGGCCGAGTTGAGCGGTTCCCGGCTGGCCGCGCAGCAACAGATGGAAG
GCCTCCTGGCGCCGCACCGGCCCAAGGAGCCCGCGTGGTTCCTGGCCACCGTCGGCGTCTCGCCCGACCA
CCAGGGCAAGGGTCTGGGCAGCGCCGTCGTGCTCCCCGGAGTGGAGGCGGCCGAGCGCGCCGGGGTGCCC
GCCTTCCTGGAGACCTCCGCGCCCCGCAACCTCCCCTTCTACGAGCGGCTCGGCTTCACCGTCACCGCCG
ACGTCGAGGTGCCCGAAGGACCGCGCACCTGGTGCATGACCCGCAAGCCCGGTGCCAGTTAACGAATTCT
AGATCTTGAGACAAATGGCAGTATTCATCCACAATTTTAAAAGAAAAGGGGGGATTGGGGGGTACAGTGC
AGGGGAAAGAATAGTAGACATAATAGCAACAGACATACAAACTAAAGAATTACAAAAACAAATTACAAAA
ATTCAAAATTTTCGGGTTTATTACAGGGACAGCAGAGATCCACTTTGGCGCCGG
