>Addgene plasmid #83446 | pLEX_307-SOD1E133insTT | depositor partial sequence | sequence record 159088 | EF-1α_F
GTGTCGTGAGGCTAGCAGCTCAGATCTCGAGCTCAAGCTTCGAATTCCATGGCGACGAAGGCCGTGTGCG
TGCTGAAGGGCGACGGCCCAGTGCAGGGCATCATCAATTTCGAGCAGAAGGAAAGTAATGGACCAGTGAA
GGTGTGGGGAAGCATTAAAGGACTGACTGAAGGCCTGCATGGATTCCATGTTCATGAGTTTGGAGATAAT
ACAGCAGGCTGTACCAGTGCAGGTCCTCACTTTAATCCTCTATCCAGAAAACACGGTGGGCCAAAGGATG
AAGAGAGGCATGTTGGAGACTTGGGCAATGTGACTGCTGACAAAGATGGTGTGGCCGATGTGTCTATTGA
AGATTCTGTGATCTCACTCTCAGGAGACCATTGCATCATTGGCCGCACACTGGTGGTCCATGAAAAAGCA
GATGACTTGGGCAAAGGTGGAAATGATTAGAAAGTACAAAGACAGGAAACGCTGGAAGTCGTTTGGCTTG
TGGTGTAATTGGGATCGCCCAATGAACTAGTACGCGTTAAGTCGACAATCAACCTCTGGATTACAAAATT
TGTGAAAGATTGACTGGTATTCTTAACTATGTTGCTCCTTTTACGCTATGTGGATACGCTGCTTTAATGC
CTTTGTATCATGCTATTGCTTCCCGTATGGCTTTCATTTTCTCCTCCTTGTATAAATCCTGGTTGCTGTC
TCTTTATGAGGAGTTGTGGCCCGTTGTCAGGCAACGTGGCGTGGTGTGCACTGTGTTTGCTGACGCAACC
CCCACTGGTTGGGGCATTGCCACCACCTGTCAGCTCCTTTCCGGGACTTTCGCTTTCCCCCTCCCTATTG
CCACGGCGGAACTCATCGCCGCCTGCCTTGCCCGCTGCTGGACAGGGGCTCGGCTGTTGGGCACTGACAA
TTCCGTGGTGTTGTCGGGGAAATCATCGTCCTTTCCTTGGCTGCTCGCCTGTGTTGCCACCTGGATTCTG
CGCGGGACGTC
