>Addgene plasmid #83446 | pLEX_307-SOD1E133insTT | depositor partial sequence | sequence record 159089 | WPRE_R
CCTGCTGCAGGGAGCTCAAAATGGAGGACGCGGCGCTCGGGAGAGCGGGCGGGTGAGTCACCCACACAAA
GGAAAAGGGCCTTTCCGTCCTCAGCCGTCGCTTCATGTGACTCCACGGAGTACCGGGCGCCGTCCAGGCA
CCTCGATTAGTTCTCGAGCTTTTGGAGTACGTCGTCTTTAGGTTGGGGGGAGGGGTTTTATGCGATGGAG
TTTCCCCACACTGAGTGGGTGGAGACTGAAGTTAGGCCAGCTTGGCACTTGATGTAATTCTCCTTGGAAT
TTGCCCTTTTTGAGTTTGGATCTTGGTTCATTCTCAAGCCTCAGACAGTGGTTCAAAGTTTTTTTCTTCC
ATTTCAGGTGTCGTGAGGCTAGCAGCTCAGATCTCGAGCTCAAGCTTCGAATTCCATGGCGACGAAGGCC
GTGTGCGTGCTGAAGGGCGACGGCCCAGTGCAGGGCATCATCAATTTCGAGCAGAAGGAAAGTAATGGAC
CAGTGAAGGTGTGGGGAAGCATTAAAGGACTGACTGAAGGCCTGCATGGATTCCATGTTCATGAGTTTGG
AGATAATACAGCAGGCTGTACCAGTGCAGGTCCTCACTTTAATCCTCTATCCAGAAAACACGGTGGGCCA
AAGGATGAAGAGAGGCATGTTGGAGACTTGGGCAATGTGACTGCTGACAAAGATGGTGTGGCCGATGTGT
CTATTGAAGATTCTGTGATCTCACTCTCAGGAGACCATTGCATCATTGGCCGCACACTGGTGGTCCATGA
AAAAGCAGATGACTTGGGCAAAGGTGGAAATGATTAGAAAGTACAAAGACAGGAAACGCTGGAAGTCGTT
TGGCTTGTGGTGTAATTGGGATCGCCCAATGAACTAGTACGCGTTAAGTCGACAATCAACCTCTGGATTA
CAAAATT
