>Addgene plasmid #83446 | pLEX_307-SOD1E133insTT | addgene partial sequence | sequence record 165678 | EF1a-F 5'-TCAAGCCTCAGACAGTGGTTC-3'
CATTTCAGGTGTCGTGAGGCTAGCAGCTCAGATCTCGAGCTCAAGCTTCGAATTCCATGGCGACGAAGGC
CGTGTGCGTGCTGAAGGGCGACGGCCCAGTGCAGGGCATCATCAATTTCGAGCAGAAGGAAAGTAATGGA
CCAGTGAAGGTGTGGGGAAGCATTAAAGGACTGACTGAAGGCCTGCATGGATTCCATGTTCATGAGTTTG
GAGATAATACAGCAGGCTGTACCAGTGCAGGTCCTCACTTTAATCCTCTATCCAGAAAACACGGTGGGCC
AAAGGATGAAGAGAGGCATGTTGGAGACTTGGGCAATGTGACTGCTGACAAAGATGGTGTGGCCGATGTG
TCTATTGAAGATTCTGTGATCTCACTCTCAGGAGACCATTGCATCATTGGCCGCACACTGGTGGTCCATG
AAAAAGCAGATGACTTGGGCAAAGGTGGAAATGATTAGAAAGTACAAAGACAGGAAACGCTGGAAGTCGT
TTGGCTTGTGGTGTAATTGGGATCGCCCAATGAACTAGTACGCGTTAAGTCGACAATCAACCTCTGGATT
ACAAAATTTGTGAAAGATTGACTGGTATTCTTAACTATGTTGCTCCTTTTACGCTATGTGGATACGCTGC
TTTAATGCCTTTGTATCATGCTATTGCTTCCCGTATGGCTTTCATTTTCTCCTCCTTGTATAAATCCTGG
TTGCTGTCTCTTTATGAGGAGTTGTGGCCCGTTGTCAGGCAACGTGGCGTGGTGTGCACTGTGTTTGCTG
ACGCAACCCCCACTGGTTGGGGCATTGCCACCACCTGTCAGCTCCTTTCCGGGACTTTCGCTTTCCCCCT
CCCTATTGCCACGGCGGAACTCATCGCCGCCTGCCTTGCCCGCTGCTGGACAGGGGCTCGGCTGTTGGGC
ACTGACAATTCCGTGGTGTTGTCGGGGAAATCATCGTCCTTTCCTTGGCTGCTCGCCTGTGTTGCCACCT
GGATTCTGCGCGGGACGTCCTTCTGCTACGTCCCTTCGGCCCTCAATCCAGCGGACCTTCCTTCCCGCGG
CCTGCTGCCGGCTCTGCG
