>Addgene plasmid #83446 | pLEX_307-SOD1E133insTT | addgene partial sequence | sequence record 165679 | EF1a-R 5'-CACGGCGACTACTGCACTTA-3'
CCTCGGGAAAAAGGCGGAGCCAGTACACGACATCACTTTCCCAGTTTACCCCGCGCCACCTTCTCTAGGC
ACCGGTTCAATTGCCGACCCCTCCCCCCAACTTCTCGGGGACTGTGGGCGATGTGCGCTCTGCCCACTGA
CGGGCACCGGAGCCAATTCCCACTCCTTTCAAGACCTAGAAGGTCCATTAGCTGCAAAGATTCCTCTCTG
TTTAAAACTTTATCCATCTTTGCACCTGCAGGCCTCGAGCCGGCGCCAAAGTGGATCTCTGCTGTCCCTG
TAATAAACCCGAAAATTTTGAATTTTTGTAATTTGTTTTTGTAATTCTTTAGTTTGTATGTCTGTTGCTA
TTATGTCTACTATTCTTTCCCCTGCACTGTACCCCCCAATCCCCCCTTTTCTTTTAAAATTGTGGATGAA
TACTGCCATTTGTCTCAAGATCTAGAATTCGTTAACTGGCACCGGGCTTGCGGGTCATGCACCAGGTGCG
CGGTCCTTCGGGCACCTCGACGTCGGCGGTGACGGTGAAGCCGAGCCGCTCGTAGAAGGGGAGGTTGCGG
GGCGCGGAGGTCTCCAGGAAGGCGGGCACCCCGGCGCGCTCGGCCGCCTCCACTCCGGGGAGCACGACGG
CGCTGCCCAGACCCTTGCCCTGGTGGTCGGGCGAGACGCCGACGGTGGCCAGGAACCACGCGGGCTCCTT
GGGCCGGTGCGGCGCCAGGAGGCCTTCCATCTGTTGCTGCGCGGCCAGCCGGGAACCGCTCAACTCGGCC
ATGCGCGGGCCGATCTCGGCGAACACCGCCCCCGCTTCGACGCTCTCCGGCGTGGTCCAGACCGCCACGG
CGGCGCCGTCGTCCGCGACCCACACCTTGCCGATGTCGAGCCCGACGCGCGTGAGGAAGAGTTCTTGCAG
CTCGGTGACCCGCTCGATGTGGCGGTCCGGATCGACGGTGTGGCGCGTGGCGGGGTAGTCGGCGAACGC
